Addgene plasmid #196416: AAV-GfaABC1D-lck-smV5-4x6T-WPRE
Purpose: Astrocytic expression of membrane-targeted V5 spaghetti monster reporter in AAV; astrocyte specificity enhanced with 4x6T miRNA targeting cassette
Depositing lab: Stanley Thomas Carmichael. Depositing organization: University of California, Los Angeles (UCLA). Publication: A toolbox of astrocyte-specific, serotype-independent adeno-associated viral vectors using microRNA targeting sequences. Gleichman AJ, Kawaguchi R, Sofroniew MV, Carmichael ST. Nat Commun. 2023 Nov 16;14(1):7426. doi: 10.1038/s41467-023-42746-w. PubMed 37973910.
Backbone
  Vector backbone: pAAV-MCS
  Backbone manufacturer: Stratagene
  Backbone size w/o insert (bp): 3406
  Total vector size (bp): 6866
  Modifications to backbone: The GfaABC1D promoter and the 4x6T miRNA targeting cassette were added to confer astrocyte specificity.
  Vector type: Mammalian Expression, AAV ; Astrocyte-selective
Growth in bacteria
  Bacterial resistance: Ampicillin, 100 μg/mL
  Growth temperature: 37°C
  Growth strain: NEB Stable
  Copy number: Unknown
Gene/Insert
  Gene/Insert name: Lck-smV5 (alt names: membrane targeted V5 spaghetti monster; smFP_V5)
  Species: Synthetic
  Insert size (bp): 1380
  Promoter: GfaABC1D
  Tag / fusion protein: Lck (N terminal on insert)
  Cloning method: Gibson Cloning
  Sequencing primers: 5′ tagcccactccttcataaag; 3′ ttattaggacaaggctggtg
Resource information
  A portion of this plasmid was derived from a plasmid made by: AAV-GfaABC1D-lck-smV5-4x6T was created using AAV pmSyn1-EBFP-Cre (Addgene 51507) provided by Hongkui Zeng and smV5 (Addgene 59758) provided by Loren Looger.
Terms and licenses: Academic/Nonprofit Terms; Industry Terms: Not Available to Industry
Depositor comments: Please visit https://www.biorxiv.org/content/10.1101/2023.02.21.529451v2 for bioRxiv preprint.
How to cite: AAV-GfaABC1D-lck-smV5-4x6T-WPRE was a gift from Stanley Thomas Carmichael (Addgene plasmid # 196416 ; http://n2t.net/addgene:196416 ; RRID:Addgene_196416)
