[The description below was written by a language model from this plasmid's Addgene catalogue record and pLannotate feature annotations shown in this document.]
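Description:
AAV-GfaABC1D-lck-smV5-4x6T-WPRE is a 6,866 bp AAV transfer plasmid built on the pAAV-MCS backbone, designed for packaging a recombinant AAV genome that labels astrocytes in mammalian tissue. It is propagated in E. coli through a high-copy ColE1/pUC-type origin and selected with ampicillin via the β-lactamase gene and its promoter; an f1 phage origin is also present. The expression cassette lies between AAV2 inverted terminal repeats, which direct replication and encapsidation of the intervening DNA. The automated annotation detects a complete ITR downstream of the cassette but only short fragments of the upstream one, which may reflect the difficulty of sequencing and annotating these repeats rather than a true truncation.

The payload is driven by GfaABC1D, a compact GFAP-derived promoter that favours astrocytes; it is listed in the catalogue fields but not called in the feature table, and presumably occupies the unannotated region after the upstream ITR. It drives a synthetic 1,380 bp insert, Lck-smV5. A short N-terminal fragment of Lck supplies a membrane-targeting motif, fused to a "spaghetti monster" reporter, a GFP-derived scaffold carrying multiple V5 epitopes for sensitive antibody detection (annotated here as a GFP-like CDS with a V5 tag fragment). Membrane anchoring helps reveal fine astrocytic processes. Downstream sits the 4x6T cassette of microRNA target sequences, intended to suppress transcripts in non-astrocytic cells and so sharpen specificity; it too is not explicitly annotated. A WPRE enhances transcript expression, and a human growth hormone polyadenylation signal terminates the message. A short hit to SV40 large T antigen upstream of the WPRE is not explained by the record. The construct serves as an astrocyte-selective morphological reporter from a toolbox of miRNA-detargeted AAV vectors described as serotype-independent.
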