Features (pLannotate 1.2.2; 19 found; start..end, strand, type, name):
     23..611     +  rep_origin     ori: high-copy-number ColE1/pMB1/pBR322/pUC origin of replication
    684..711     +  repeat_region  AAV2 ITR (fragment): inverted terminal repeat of adeno-associated virus serotype 2 inverted
    740..767     +  repeat_region  AAV2 ITR (fragment): inverted terminal repeat of adeno-associated virus serotype 2 inverted
   1505..1521    +  misc_feature   MCS (fragment): multiple cloning site
   1528..1605    +  CDS            LCK (fragment): LCK_HUMAN - Experimental evidence at protein level: Swiss-Prot protein existence level 1. Non-receptor tyrosine-protein kinase that plays an essential role in the selection and maturation of developing T-cells in the thymus and in the function of mature T-cells. Plays a key role in T- cell antigen receptor (TCR)-linked signal transduction pathways. Constitutively associated with the cytoplasmic portions of the CD4 and CD8 surface receptors. Association of the TCR with a peptide antigen- bound MHC complex facilitates the interaction of CD4 and CD8 with MHC class II and class I molecules, respec
   1612..1655    +  misc_feature   MCS (fragment): multiple cloning site
   1774..1796    +  CDS            V5 tag (fragment): epitope tag from simian virus 5
   1828..2760    +  CDS            vsfGFP-9 (fragment): vsfGFP-9 is a basic (constitutively fluorescent) green fluorescent protein published in 2015, derived from Aequorea victoria. It has low acid sensitivity.
   3502..3585    +  CDS            large T antigen (fragment): large T antigen from SV40 (simian virus 40)
   3630..4218    +  misc_feature   WPRE: woodchuck hepatitis virus posttranscriptional regulatory element
   4222..4239    +  misc_feature   MCS (fragment): pUC18/19 multiple cloning site
   4276..4752    +  polyA_signal   hGH poly(A) signal: human growth hormone polyadenylation signal
   4801..4941    +  repeat_region  AAV2 ITR: inverted terminal repeat of adeno-associated virus serotype 2 inverted
   4946..4997    -  misc_feature   bom (fragment): basis of mobility region from pBR322
   5016..5471    +  rep_origin     f1 ori (sequence partly withheld): f1 bacteriophage origin of replication; arrow indicates direction of (+) strand synthesis
   5472..5521    -  misc_feature   bom (fragment): basis of mobility region from pBR322
   5623..5658    -  CDS            rop (fragment): Rop protein, which maintains plasmids at low copy number; rop
   5753..5857    +  promoter       AmpR promoter: bla
   5858..6718    +  CDS            AmpR: β-lactamase; bla; confers resistance to ampicillin, carbenicillin, and related antibiotics
>Addgene plasmid #196416 | AAV-GfaABC1D-lck-smV5-4x6T-WPRE | addgene full sequence | sequence record 385161 | Addgene NGS Result
TAGAAAAGATCAAAGGATCTTCTTGAGATCCTTTTTTTCTGCGCGTAATCTGCTGCTTGCAAACAAAAAA
ACCACCGCTACCAGCGGTGGTTTGTTTGCCGGATCAAGAGCTACCAACTCTTTTTCCGAAGGTAACTGGC
TTCAGCAGAGCGCAGATACCAAATACTGTTCTTCTAGTGTAGCCGTAGTTAGGCCACCACTTCAAGAACT
CTGTAGCACCGCCTACATACCTCGCTCTGCTAATCCTGTTACCAGTGGCTGCTGCCAGTGGCGATAAGTC
GTGTCTTACCGGGTTGGACTCAAGACGATAGTTACCGGATAAGGCGCAGCGGTCGGGCTGAACGGGGGGT
TCGTGCACACAGCCCAGCTTGGAGCGAACGACCTACACCGAACTGAGATACCTACAGCGTGAGCTATGAG
AAAGCGCCACGCTTCCCGAAGGGAGAAAGGCGGACAGGTATCCGGTAAGCGGCAGGGTCGGAACAGGAGA
GCGCACGAGGGAGCTTCCAGGGGGAAACGCCTGGTATCTTTATAGTCCTGTCGGGTTTCGCCACCTCTGA
CTTGAGCGTCGATTTTTGTGATGCTCGTCAGGGGGGCGGAGCCTATGGAAAAACGCCAGCAACGCGGCCT
TTTTACGGTTCCTGGCCTTTTGCTGGCCTTTTGCTCACATGTCCTGCAGGCAGCTGCGCGCTCGCTCGCT
CACTGAGGCCGCCCGGGCGTCGGGCGACCTTTGGTCGCCCGGCCTCAGTGAGCGAGCGAGCGCGCAGAGA
GGGAGTGGCCAACTCCATCACTAGGGGTTCCTGCGGCCGCACGCGTACATATCCTGGTGTGGAGTAGGGG
ACGCTGCTCTGACAGAGGCTCGGGGGCCTGAGCTGGCTCTGTGAGCTGGGGAGGAGGCAGACAGCCAGGC
CTTGTCTGCAAGCAGACCTGGCAGCATTGGGCTGGCCGCCCCCCAGGGCCTCCTCTTCATGCCCAGTGAA
TGACTCACCTTGGCACAGACACAATGTTCGGGGTGGGCACAGTGCCTGCTTCCCGCCGCACCCCAGCCCC
CCTCAAATGCCTTCCGAGAAGCCCATTGAGCAGGGGGCTTGCATTGCACCCCAGCCTGACAGCCTGGCAT
CTTGGGATAAAAGCAGCACAGCCCCCTAGGGGCTGCCCTTGCTGTGTGGCGCCACCGGCGGTGGAGAACA
AGGCTCTATTCAGCCTGTGCCCAGGAAAGGGGATCAGGGGATGCCCAGGCATGGACAGTGGGTGGCAGGG
GGGGAGAGGAGGGCTGTCTGCTTCCCAGAAGTCCAAGGACACAAATGGGTGAGGGGAGAGCTCTCCCCAT
AGCTGGGCTGCGGCCCAACCCCACCCCCTCAGGCTATGCCAGGGGGTGTTGCCAGGGGCACCCGGGCATC
GCCAGTCTAGCCCACTCCTTCATAAAGCCCTCGCATCCCAGGAGCGAGCAGAGCCAGAGCAGGTTGGAGA
GGAGACGCATCACCTCCGCTGCTCGCTTAATTAACTACCGGACTCAGATCTGCCACCATGGGCTGTGGCT
GCAGCTCAAACCCTGAAGATGACTGGATGGAGAACATTGACGTGTGTGAGAACTGCCATTATCCCCCGCC
GAAGCTTCGAATTCTGCAGTCGACGGTACCGCGGGCCCGGGATCCACCGGTCGCCACCATGGGAAAACCT
ATACCGAACCCCCTCCTTGGACTTGATAGTACTCAGCAGCAGGGTAAGCCCATTCCAAACCCACTTCTCG
GTCTGGATAGCACACAGCAACAAGGTAAGCCTATCCCTAACCCTCTGTTGGGCCTGGACTCCACGGGCCA
AGGTGTGAGTAAGGGCGAAGAACTGTTTACCGGCGTGGTCCCAATTCTGGTTGAGCTCGACGGTGACGTT
AACGGACACAAGTTTAGTGTGCGCGGAGAAGGAGAGGGAGATGCCACCAACGGAAAATTGACGCTGAAGT
TTATATGCACCACGGGAAAGCTGCCGGTGCCGTGGCCGACCTTGGTTACAACCCTGGGTGGCGGAGTCCA
GTGTTTCAGCCGTTACCCAGACCACATGAAGCAGCATGACTTCTTTAAGAGTGCTATGCCGGAGGGATAC
GTGCAGGAACGGACGATCAGTTTCAAAGATGACGGTACTTACAAGACGCGAGCCGAGGTGAAGTTCGAGG
GAGACACCTTGGTGAACAGGATAGAACTTAAGGGAATTGATTTCAAGGAAGACGGTAATATTCTGGGTCA
CAAGCTGGAATACAACTTTAACAGCCATAACGTCTACATTACTGCCGACAAGCAGAAGAACGGCATAAAG
GCGAATTTCAAAATTCGGCACAACGTGGAAGGTGGTGGCAAGCCGATCCCGAATCCCCTGCTGGGCTTGG
ATAGCACGCAGCAACAGGGAAAGCCCATCCCTAACCCCTTGCTGGGACTCGACAGCACCGGAGGCCAGCA
AGGCGGTGGCAAACCGATACCCAATCCCCTGCTCGGCCTGGATAGCACCCAGCAGCAAGGCAAGCCAATC
CCCAACCCTCTGCTGGGCCTCGACTCGACAGGTGGCGATGGAAGTGTTCAACTGGCGGACCACTATCAGC
AGAATACGCCGATCGGAGATGGCCCCGTGCTGTTGCCGGATAATCACTATCTGTCGACTCAGAGCGTTCT
GAGTAAGGACCCAAACGAAAAACGAGATCACATGGTGTTGTTGGAGTTCGTGACCGCCGCCGGCATTACG
TTGGGAATGGACGAGCTGTACAAGGGCCAAGGAGGCAAGCCCATACCAAATCCCTTGCTGGGCCTCGACA
GCACTCAGCAACAAGGAAAGCCAATACCAAATCCACTGTTGGGCCTCGACAGTACGCAACAGCAGGGCAA
GCCCATCCCGAACCCGTTGCTGGGACTGGATAGTACCTAAAATAGGTAAAGCGGCCGCGACTCTAGATCA
TATGGGCATTCACCGCGTGCCTTACTACGCGTATTCTTAAGCAATAAGCGAATATAACACGGTCGATCTA
AAAAGGTTAGCTGGGTGTGTTAGAAGCCCTGCAAGACGACCTGCGCATTATTACTCACGGTACGACGCAT
TATTACTCACGGTACGAGGCATTCACCGCGTGCCTTACTACGCGTATTCTTAAGCAATAAGCGAATATAA
CACGGTCGATCTAAAAAGGTTAGCTGGGTGTGTTAGAAGCCCTGCAAGACGACCTGGGCATTCACCGCGT
GCCTTACTACGCGTATTCTTAAGCAATAAGCGAATATAACACGGTCGATCTAAAAAGGTTAGCTGGGTGT
GTTAGAAGCCCTGCAAGACGACCTGGGTACCGCATTATTACTCACGGTACGACGCATTATTACTCACGGT
ACGAGGCATTCACCGCGTGCCTTACTACGCGTATTCTTAAGCAATAAGCGAATATAACACGGTCGATCTA
AAAAGGTTAGCTGGGTGTGTTAGAAGCCCTGCAAGACGACCTGGGTACCAGGTAAAGCGGCCGCGACTCT
AGATCATAATCAGCCATACCACATTTGTAGAGGTTTTACTTGCTTTAAAAAACCTCCCACACCTCCCCCT
GAACCTGAAACATAAAATGAATGCAATTCTGCCTCGAGCAGCGATATCATACCGTCGACAATCAACCTCT
GGATTACAAAATTTGTGAAAGATTGACTGGTATTCTTAACTATGTTGCTCCTTTTACGCTATGTGGATAC
GCTGCTTTAATGCCTTTGTATCATGCTATTGCTTCCCGTATGGCTTTCATTTTCTCCTCCTTGTATAAAT
CCTGGTTGCTGTCTCTTTATGAGGAGTTGTGGCCCGTTGTCAGGCAACGTGGCGTGGTGTGCACTGTGTT
TGCTGACGCAACCCCCACTGGTTGGGGCATTGCCACCACCTGTCAGCTCCTTTCCGGGACTTTCGCTTTC
CCCCTCCCTATTGCCACGGTGGAACTCATCGCCGCCTGTCTTGCCCGCTGCTGGACAGGGGCTCGGCTGT
TGGGCACTGACAATTCCGTGGTGTTGTCGGGGAAGCTGACGTCCTTTCCATGGCTGCTCGCCTGTGTTGC
CACCTGGATTCTGCGCGGGACGTCCTTCTGCTACGTCCCTTCGGCCCTCAATCCAGCGGACCTTCCTTCC
CGCGGCCTGCTGCCGGCTCTGCGGCCTCTTCCGCGTCTTCGCCTTCGCCCTCAGACGAGTCGGATCTCCC
TTTGGGCCGCCTCCCCGCCTGTCTAGAGTCGACCTGCAGAAGCTTGCCTCGAGCAGCGCTGCTCGAGAGA
TCTACGGGTGGCATCCCTGTGACCCCTCCCCAGTGCCTCTCCTGGCCCTGGAAGTTGCCACTCCAGTGCC
CACCAGCCTTGTCCTAATAAAATTAAGTTGCATCATTTTGTCTGACTAGGTGTCCTTCTATAATATTATG
GGGTGGAGGGGGGTGGTATGGAGCAAGGGGCAAGTTGGGAAGACAACCTGTAGGGCCTGCGGGGTCTATT
GGGAACCAAGCTGGAGTGCAGTGGCACAATCTTGGCTCACTGCAATCTCCGCCTCCTGGGTTCAAGCGAT
TCTCCTGCCTCAGCCTCCCGAGTTGTTGGGATTCCAGGCATGCATGACCAGGCTCAGCTAATTTTTGTTT
TTTTGGTAGAGACGGGGTTTCACCATATTGGCCAGGCTGGTCTCCAACTCCTAATCTCAGGTGATCTACC
CACCTTGGCCTCCCAAATTGCTGGGATTACAGGCGTGAACCACTGCTCCCTTCCCTGTCCTTCTGATTTT
GTAGGTAACCACGTGGTGGTGGTGCGGACCGAGCGGCCGCAGGAACCCCTAGTGATGGAGTTGGCCACTC
CCTCTCTGCGCGCTCGCTCGCTCACTGAGGCCGGGCGACCAAAGGTCGCCCGACGCCCGGGCTTTGCCCG
GGCGGCCTCAGTGAGCGAGCGAGCGCGCAGCTGCCTGCAGGGGCGCCTGATGCGGTATTTTCTCCTTACG
CATCTGTGCGGTATTTCACACCGCATA
[95 nt withheld, positions 4998-5092]
T
[46 nt withheld, positions 5094-5139]
C
[141 nt withheld, positions 5141-5281]
CCTTTGACGTTGGAGTCCACGTTCTTT
[37 nt withheld, positions 5309-5345]
ACTCTATCTCGGGCTATTCTTTTGATTTATAAGGGATTTTGCCGATTTCGGTCTATTGGTTAAAAAATGA
GCTGATTTAACAAAAATTTAACGCGAATTTTAACAAAATATTAACGTTTACAATTTTATGGTGCACTCTC
AGTACAATCTGCTCTGATGCCGCATAGTTAAGCCAGCCCCGACACCCGCCAACACCCGCTGACGCGCCCT
GACGGGCTTGTCTGCTCCCGGCATCCGCTTACAGACAAGCTGTGACCGTCTCCGGGAGCTGCATGTGTCA
GAGGTTTTCACCGTCATCACCGAAACGCGCGAGACGAAAGGGCCTCGTGATACGCCTATTTTTATAGGTT
AATGTCATGATAATAATGGTTTCTTAGACGTCAGGTGGCACTTTTCGGGGAAATGTGCGCGGAACCCCTA
TTTGTTTATTTTTCTAAATACATTCAAATATGTATCCGCTCATGAGACAATAACCCTGATAAATGCTTCA
ATAATATTGAAAAAGGAAGAGTATGAGTATTCAACATTTCCGTGTCGCCCTTATTCCCTTTTTTGCGGCA
TTTTGCCTTCCTGTTTTTGCTCACCCAGAAACGCTGGTGAAAGTAAAAGATGCTGAAGATCAGTTGGGTG
CACGAGTGGGTTACATCGAACTGGATCTCAACAGCGGTAAGATCCTTGAGAGTTTTCGCCCCGAAGAACG
TTTTCCAATGATGAGCACTTTTAAAGTTCTGCTATGTGGCGCGGTATTATCCCGTATTGACGCCGGGCAA
GAGCAACTCGGTCGCCGCATACACTATTCTCAGAATGACTTGGTTGAGTACTCACCAGTCACAGAAAAGC
ATCTTACGGATGGCATGACAGTAAGAGAATTATGCAGTGCTGCCATAACCATGAGTGATAACACTGCGGC
CAACTTACTTCTGACAACGATCGGAGGACCGAAGGAGCTAACCGCTTTTTTGCACAACATGGGGGATCAT
GTAACTCGCCTTGATCGTTGGGAACCGGAGCTGAATGAAGCCATACCAAACGACGAGCGTGACACCACGA
TGCCTGTAGCAATGGCAACAACGTTGCGCAAACTATTAACTGGCGAACTACTTACTCTAGCTTCCCGGCA
ACAATTAATAGACTGGATGGAGGCGGATAAAGTTGCAGGACCACTTCTGCGCTCGGCCCTTCCGGCTGGC
TGGTTTATTGCTGATAAATCTGGAGCCGGTGAGCGTGGGTCTCGCGGTATCATTGCAGCACTGGGGCCAG
ATGGTAAGCCCTCCCGTATCGTAGTTATCTACACGACGGGGAGTCAGGCAACTATGGATGAACGAAATAG
ACAGATCGCTGAGATAGGTGCCTCACTGATTAAGCATTGGTAACTGTCAGACCAAGTTTACTCATATATA
CTTTAGATTGATTTAAAACTTCATTTTTAATTTAAAAGGATCTAGGTGAAGATCCTTTTTGATAATCTCA
TGACCAAAATCCCTTAACGTGAGTTTTCGTTCCACTGAGCGTCAGACCCCG
